>Addgene plasmid #90854 | PPP2R5D B12.5 gRNA | addgene full sequence | sequence record 183896 | Addgene NGS Result
TACCGCCTTTGAGTGAGCTGATACCGCTCGCCGCAGCCGAACGACCGAGCGCAGCGAGTCAGTGAGCGAG
GAAGCGGAAGAGCGCCCAATACGCAAACCGCCTCTCCCCGCGCGTTGGCCGATTCATTAATGCAGCTGGC
ACGACAGGTTTCCCGACTGGAAAGCGGGCAGTGAGCGCAACGCAATTAATGTGAGTTAGCTCACTCATTA
GGCACCCCAGGCTTTACACTTTATGCTTCCGGCTCGTATGTTGTGTGGAATTGTGAGCGGATAACAATTT
CACACAGGAAACAGCTATGACCATGATTACGCCAAGCGCGCAATTAACCCTCACTAAAGGGAACAAAAGC
TGGAGCTGCAAGCTTAATGTAGTCTTATGCAATACTCTTGTAGTCTTGCAACATGGTAACGATGAGTTAG
CAACATGCCTTACAAGGAGAGAAAAAGCACCGTGCATGCCGATTGGTGGAAGTAAGGTGGTACGATCGTG
CCTTATTAGGAAGGCAACAGACGGGTCTGACATGGATTGGACGAACCACTGAATTGCCGCATTGCAGAGA
TATTGTATTTAAGTGCCTAGCTCGATACATAAACGGGTCTCTCTGGTTAGACCAGATCTGAGCCTGGGAG
CTCTCTGGCTAACTAGGGAACCCACTGCTTAAGCCTCAATAAAGCTTGCCTTGAGTGCTTCAAGTAGTGT
GTGCCCGTCTGTTGTGTGACTCTGGTAACTAGAGATCCCTCAGACCCTTTTAGTCAGTGTGGAAAATCTC
TAGCAGTGGCGCCCGAACAGGGACTTGAAAGCGAAAGGGAAACCAGAGGAGCTCTCTCGACGCAGGACTC
GGCTTGCTGAAGCGCGCACGGCAAGAGGCGAGGGGCGGCGACTGGTGAGTACGCCAAAAATTTTGACTAG
CGGAGGCTAGAAGGAGAGAGATGGGTGCGAGAGCGTCAGTATTAAGCGGGGGAGAATTAGATCGCGATGG
GAAAAAATTCGGTTAAGGCCAGGGGGAAAGAAAAAATATAAATTAAAACATATAGTATGGGCAAGCAGGG
AGCTAGAACGATTCGCAGTTAATCCTGGCCTGTTAGAAACATCAGAAGGCTGTAGACAAATACTGGGACA
GCTACAACCATCCCTTCAGACAGGATCAGAAGAACTTAGATCATTATATAATACAGTAGCAACCCTCTAT
TGTGTGCATCAAAGGATAGAGATAAAAGACACCAAGGAAGCTTTAGACAAGATAGAGGAAGAGCAAAACA
AAAGTAAGACCACCGCACAGCAAGCGGCCGCTGATCTTCAGACCTGGAGGAGGAGATATGAGGGACAATT
GGAGAAGTGAATTATATAAATATAAAGTAGTAAAAATTGAACCATTAGGAGTAGCACCCACCAAGGCAAA
GAGAAGAGTGGTGCAGAGAGAAAAAAGAGCAGTGGGAATAGGAGCTTTGTTCCTTGGGTTCTTGGGAGCA
GCAGGAAGCACTATGGGCGCAGCGTCAATGACGCTGACGGTACAGGCCAGACAATTATTGTCTGGTATAG
TGCAGCAGCAGAACAATTTGCTGAGGGCTATTGAGGCGCAACAGCATCTGTTGCAACTCACAGTCTGGGG
CATCAAGCAGCTCCAGGCAAGAATCCTGGCTGTGGAAAGATACCTAAAGGATCAACAGCTCCTGGGGATT
TGGGGTTGCTCTGGAAAACTCATTTGCACCACTGCTGTGCCTTGGAATGCTAGTTGGAGTAATAAATCTC
TGGAACAGATTTGGAATCACACGACCTGGATGGAGTGGGACAGAGAAATTAACAATTACACAAGCTTAAT
ACACTCCTTAATTGAAGAATCGCAAAACCAGCAAGAAAAGAATGAACAAGAATTATTGGAATTAGATAAA
TGGGCAAGTTTGTGGAATTGGTTTAACATAACAAATTGGCTGTGGTATATAAAATTATTCATAATGATAG
TAGGAGGCTTGGTAGGTTTAAGAATAGTTTTTGCTGTACTTTCTATAGTGAATAGAGTTAGGCAGGGATA
TTCACCATTATCGTTTCAGACCCACCTCCCAACCCCGAGGGGACCCAGAGAGGGCCTATTTCCCATGATT
CCTTCATATTTGCATATACGATACAAGGCTGTTAGAGAGATAATTAGAATTAATTTGACTGTAAACACAA
AGATATTAGTACAAAATACGTGACGTAGAAAGTAATAATTTCTTGGGTAGTTTGCAGTTTTAAAATTATG
TTTTAAAATGGACTATCATATGCTTACCGTAACTTGAAAGTATTTCGATTTCTTGGCTTTATATATCTTG
TGGAAAGGACGAAACACCGCTGTGCATTTGGCAACCTTGTTTAAGAGCTATGCTGGAAACAGCATAGCAA
GTTTAAATAAGGCTAGTCCGTTATCAACTTGAAAAAGTGGCACCGAGTCGGTGCTTTTTTTGAATTCTAG
ATCTTGAGACAAATGGCAGTATTCATCCACAATTTTAAAAGAAAAGGGGGGATTGGGGGGTACAGTGCAG
GGGAAAGAATAGTAGACATAATAGCAACAGACATACAAACTAAAGAATTACAAAAACAAATTACAAAAAT
TCAAAATTTTCGGGTTTATTACAGGGACAGCAGAGATCCACTTTGGCGCCGGCTCGAGTGGCTCCGGTGC
CCGTCAGTGGGCAGAGCGCACATCGCCCACAGTCCCCGAGAAGTTGGGGGGAGGGGTCGGCAATTGAACC
GGTGCCTAGAGAAGGTGGCGCGGGGTAAACTGGGAAAGTGATGTCGTGTACTGGCTCCGCCTTTTTCCCG
AGGGTGGGGGAGAACCGTATATAAGTGCAGTAGTCGCCGTGAACGTTCTTTTTCGCAACGGGTTTGCCGC
CAGAACACAGGTGTCGTGACGCGGGATCCGCCACCATGACCGAGTACAAGCCCACGGTGCGCCTCGCCAC
CCGCGACGACGTCCCCAGGGCCGTACGCACCCTCGCCGCCGCGTTCGCCGACTACCCCGCCACGCGCCAC
ACCGTCGATCCGGACCGCCACATCGAGCGGGTCACCGAGCTGCAAGAACTCTTCCTCACGCGCGTCGGGC
TCGACATCGGCAAGGTGTGGGTCGCGGACGACGGCGCCGCGGTGGCGGTCTGGACCACGCCGGAGAGCGT
CGAAGCGGGGGCGGTGTTCGCCGAGATCGGCCCGCGCATGGCCGAGTTGAGCGGTTCCCGGCTGGCCGCG
CAGCAACAGATGGAAGGCCTCCTGGCGCCGCACCGGCCCAAGGAGCCCGCGTGGTTCCTGGCCACCGTCG
GAGTCTCGCCCGACCACCAGGGCAAGGGTCTGGGCAGCGCCGTCGTGCTCCCCGGAGTGGAGGCGGCCGA
GCGCGCCGGGGTGCCCGCCTTCCTGGAGACCTCCGCGCCCCGCAACCTCCCCTTCTACGAGCGGCTCGGC
TTCACCGTCACCGCCGACGTCGAGGTGCCCGAAGGACCGCGCACCTGGTGCATGACCCGCAAGCCCGGTG
CCTGAACGCGTTAAGTCGACAATCAACCTCTGGATTACAAAATTTGTGAAAGATTGACTGGTATTCTTAA
CTATGTTGCTCCTTTTACGCTATGTGGATACGCTGCTTTAATGCCTTTGTATCATGCTATTGCTTCCCGT
ATGGCTTTCATTTTCTCCTCCTTGTATAAATCCTGGTTGCTGTCTCTTTATGAGGAGTTGTGGCCCGTTG
TCAGGCAACGTGGCGTGGTGTGCACTGTGTTTGCTGACGCAACCCCCACTGGTTGGGGCATTGCCACCAC
CTGTCAGCTCCTTTCCGGGACTTTCGCTTTCCCCCTCCCTATTGCCACGGCGGAACTCATCGCCGCCTGC
CTTGCCCGCTGCTGGACAGGGGCTCGGCTGTTGGGCACTGACAATTCCGTGGTGTTGTCGGGGAAATCAT
CGTCCTTTCCTTGGCTGCTCGCCTGTGTTGCCACCTGGATTCTGCGCGGGACGTCCTTCTGCTACGTCCC
TTCGGCCCTCAATCCAGCGGACCTTCCTTCCCGCGGCCTGCTGCCGGCTCTGCGGCCTCTTCCGCGTCTT
CGCCTTCGCCCTCAGACGAGTCGGATCTCCCTTTGGGCCGCCTCCCCGCGTCGACTTTAAGACCAATGAC
TTACAAGGCAGCTGTAGATCTTAGCCACTTTTTAAAAGAAAAGGGGGGACTGGAAGGGCTAATTCACTCC
CAACGAAGACAAGATCTGCTTTTTGCTTGTACTGGGTCTCTCTGGTTAGACCAGATCTGAGCCTGGGAGC
TCTCTGGCTAACTAGGGAACCCACTGCTTAAGCCTCAATAAAGCTTGCCTTGAGTGCTTCAAGTAGTGTG
TGCCCGTCTGTTGTGTGACTCTGGTAACTAGAGATCCCTCAGACCCTTTTAGTCAGTGTGGAAAATCTCT
AGCAGTACGTATAGTAGTTCATGTCATCTTATTATTCAGTATTTATAACTTGCAAAGAAATGAATATCAG
AGAGTGAGAGGAACTTGTTTATTGCAGCTTATAATGGTTACAAATAAAGCAATAGCATCACAAATTTCAC
AAATAAAGCATTTTTTTCACTGCATTCTAGTTGTGGTTTGTCCAAACTCATCAATGTATCTTATCATGTC
TGGCTCTAGCTATCCCGCCCCTAACTCCGCCCATCCCGCCCCTAACTCCGCCCAGTTCCGCCCATTCTCC
GCCCCATGGCTGACTAATTTTTTTTATTTATGCAGAGGCCGAGGCCGCCTCGGCCTCTGAGCTATTCCAG
AAGTAGTGAGGAGGCTTTTTTGGAGGCCTAGGGACGTACCCAATTCGCCCTATAGTGAGTCGTATTACGC
GCGCTCACTGGCCGTCGTTTTACAACGTCGTGACTGGGAAAACCCTGGCGTTACCCAACTTAATCGCCTT
GCAGCACATCCCCCTTTCGCCAGCTGGCGTAATAGCGAAGAGGCCCGCACCGATCGCCCTTCCCAACAGT
TGCGCAGCCTGAATGGCGAATGGG
[124 nt withheld, positions 4995-5118]
C
[91 nt withheld, positions 5120-5210]
A
[49 nt withheld, positions 5212-5260]
CCTTTGACGTTGGAGTCCACGTTCTTT
[37 nt withheld, positions 5288-5324]
ACCCTATCTCGGTCTATTCTTTTGATTTATAAGGGATTTTGCCGATTTCGGCCTATTGGTTAAAAAATGA
GCTGATTTAACAAAAATTTAACGCGAATTTTAACAAAATATTAACGCTTACAATTTAGGTGGCACTTTTC
GGGGAAATGTGCGCGGAACCCCTATTTGTTTATTTTTCTAAATACATTCAAATATGTATCCGCTCATGAG
ACAATAACCCTGATAAATGCTTCAATAATATTGAAAAAGGAAGAGTATGAGTATTCAACATTTCCGTGTC
GCCCTTATTCCCTTTTTTGCGGCATTTTGCCTTCCTGTTTTTGCTCACCCAGAAACGCTGGTGAAAGTAA
AAGATGCTGAAGATCAGTTGGGTGCACGAGTGGGTTACATCGAACTGGATCTCAACAGCGGTAAGATCCT
TGAGAGTTTTCGCCCCGAAGAACGTTTTCCAATGATGAGCACTTTTAAAGTTCTGCTATGTGGCGCGGTA
TTATCCCGTATTGACGCCGGGCAAGAGCAACTCGGTCGCCGCATACACTATTCTCAGAATGACTTGGTTG
AGTACTCACCAGTCACAGAAAAGCATCTTACGGATGGCATGACAGTAAGAGAATTATGCAGTGCTGCCAT
AACCATGAGTGATAACACTGCGGCCAACTTACTTCTGACAACGATCGGAGGACCGAAGGAGCTAACCGCT
TTTTTGCACAACATGGGGGATCATGTAACTCGCCTTGATCGTTGGGAACCGGAGCTGAATGAAGCCATAC
CAAACGACGAGCGTGACACCACGATGCCTGTAGCAATGGCAACAACGTTGCGCAAACTATTAACTGGCGA
ACTACTTACTCTAGCTTCCCGGCAACAATTAATAGACTGGATGGAGGCGGATAAAGTTGCAGGACCACTT
CTGCGCTCGGCCCTTCCGGCTGGCTGGTTTATTGCTGATAAATCTGGAGCCGGTGAGCGTGGGTCTCGCG
GTATCATTGCAGCACTGGGGCCAGATGGTAAGCCCTCCCGTATCGTAGTTATCTACACGACGGGGAGTCA
GGCAACTATGGATGAACGAAATAGACAGATCGCTGAGATAGGTGCCTCACTGATTAAGCATTGGTAACTG
TCAGACCAAGTTTACTCATATATACTTTAGATTGATTTAAAACTTCATTTTTAATTTAAAAGGATCTAGG
TGAAGATCCTTTTTGATAATCTCATGACCAAAATCCCTTAACGTGAGTTTTCGTTCCACTGAGCGTCAGA
CCCCGTAGAAAAGATCAAAGGATCTTCTTGAGATCCTTTTTTTCTGCGCGTAATCTGCTGCTTGCAAACA
AAAAAACCACCGCTACCAGCGGTGGTTTGTTTGCCGGATCAAGAGCTACCAACTCTTTTTCCGAAGGTAA
CTGGCTTCAGCAGAGCGCAGATACCAAATACTGTTCTTCTAGTGTAGCCGTAGTTAGGCCACCACTTCAA
GAACTCTGTAGCACCGCCTACATACCTCGCTCTGCTAATCCTGTTACCAGTGGCTGCTGCCAGTGGCGAT
AAGTCGTGTCTTACCGGGTTGGACTCAAGACGATAGTTACCGGATAAGGCGCAGCGGTCGGGCTGAACGG
GGGGTTCGTGCACACAGCCCAGCTTGGAGCGAACGACCTACACCGAACTGAGATACCTACAGCGTGAGCT
ATGAGAAAGCGCCACGCTTCCCGAAGGGAGAAAGGCGGACAGGTATCCGGTAAGCGGCAGGGTCGGAACA
GGAGAGCGCACGAGGGAGCTTCCAGGGGGAAACGCCTGGTATCTTTATAGTCCTGTCGGGTTTCGCCACC
TCTGACTTGAGCGTCGATTTTTGTGATGCTCGTCAGGGGGGCGGAGCCTATGGAAAAACGCCAGCAACGC
GGCCTTTTTACGGTTCCTGGCCTTTTGCTGGCCTTTTGCTCACATGTTCTTTCCTGCGTTATCCCCTGAT
TCTGTGGATAACCGTAT
Features (pLannotate 1.2.2; 28 found; start..end, strand, type, name):
      1..80      +  rep_origin     RSF ori (fragment): Plasmids containing the RSF 1030 origin of replication can be propagated in E. coli cells that contain additional plasmids with compatible origins.
     82..174     +  CDS            lacI (fragment): lac repressor; lacI; The lac repressor binds to the lac operator to inhibit transcription in E. coli. This inhibition can be relieved by adding lactose or isopropyl-β-D-thiogalactopyranoside (IPTG).
    187..208     +  protein_bind   CAP binding site: CAP binding activates transcription in the presence of cAMP. E. coli catabolite activator protein
    223..253     +  promoter       lac promoter: promoter for the E. coli lac operon
    261..277     +  protein_bind   lac operator: The lac repressor binds to the lac operator to inhibit transcription in E. coli. This inhibition can be relieved by adding lactose or isopropyl-β-D-thiogalactopyranoside (IPTG). lac repressor encoded by lacI
    322..340     +  promoter       T3 promoter: promoter for bacteriophage T3 RNA polymerase
    368..594     +  promoter       RSV promoter: Rous sarcoma virus enhancer/promoter
    595..775     +  LTR            5' LTR (truncated): truncated 5' long terminal repeat (LTR) from HIV-1
    822..947     +  misc_feature   HIV-1 Ψ: packaging signal of human immunodeficiency virus type 1
    931..1294    +  CDS            HIV-1 gag (fragment): gag protein from human immunodeficiency virus 1; gag
   1440..1673    +  misc_feature   RRE: The Rev response element (RRE) of HIV-1 allows for Rev-dependent mRNA export from the nucleus to the cytoplasm.
   2050..2076    +  CDS            Rev (fragment): human immunodeficiency virus 1 (HIV-1) Rev protein; rev; enhances nuclear export of unspliced and incompletely spliced viral mRNAs
   2080..2320    +  promoter       U6 promoter: RNA polymerase III promoter for human U6 snRNA
   2367..2434    +  misc_RNA       tracrRNA (fragment): trans-activating CRISPR RNA for the Streptococcus pyogenes CRISPR/Cas9 system
   2483..2600    +  misc_feature   cPPT/CTS: central polypurine tract and central termination sequence of HIV-1
   2669..2880    +  promoter       EF-1α core promoter: core promoter for human elongation factor EF-1α
   2906..3505    +  CDS            PuroR (fragment): puromycin N-acetyltransferase; pac from Streptomyces; confers resistance to puromycin
   3521..4109    +  misc_feature   WPRE: woodchuck hepatitis virus posttranscriptional regulatory element
   4160..4179    +  misc_feature   cPPT/CTS (fragment): central polypurine tract and central termination sequence of HIV-1
   4181..4414    +  LTR            3' LTR (ΔU3): self-inactivating 3' long terminal repeat (LTR) from HIV-1
   4492..4613    +  polyA_signal   SV40 poly(A) signal: SV40 polyadenylation signal
   4653..4788    +  rep_origin     SV40 ori: SV40 origin of replication
   4809..4827    -  promoter       T7 promoter: promoter for bacteriophage T7 RNA polymerase
   4835..4990    +  CDS            lacZα (fragment): LacZα fragment of β-galactosidase; lacZ fragment
   4995..5423    +  rep_origin     f1 ori (sequence partly withheld): f1 bacteriophage origin of replication; arrow indicates direction of (+) strand synthesis
   5476..5580    +  promoter       AmpR promoter: bla
   5581..6441    +  CDS            AmpR: β-lactamase; bla; confers resistance to ampicillin, carbenicillin, and related antibiotics
   6612..7200    +  rep_origin     ori: high-copy-number ColE1/pMB1/pBR322/pUC origin of replication
