[The description below was written by a language model from this plasmid's Addgene catalogue record and pLannotate feature annotations shown in this document.]
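Description:
PPP2R5D B12.5 gRNA is a third-generation lentiviral CRISPR guide plasmid built on the pLenti-sgRNA backbone and designed to deliver a single guide RNA against human PPP2R5D. It carries no Cas9, so it depends on a nuclease supplied separately in the target cells. In bacteria it replicates from a high-copy ColE1/pUC-type origin and is selected with ampicillin through the bla gene. An f1 origin, an SV40 origin and residual lac/lacZα and T3/T7 elements are backbone remnants. The catalogue lists a backbone size of 9151 bp without insert, whereas the sequenced record is 7,301 nt. One likely explanation is that a stuffer fragment between the BsmBI sites was lost during cloning, but the record does not state this.

The viral portion has the usual self-inactivating architecture. An RSV promoter replaces the 5′ U3 and drives a truncated HIV-1 5′ LTR, making genomic RNA production Tat-independent. It is followed by the Ψ packaging signal with a partial gag sequence, the RRE for Rev-dependent export, a cPPT/CTS, and a ΔU3 3′ LTR with a downstream SV40 polyadenylation signal.

Within this frame, a human U6 RNA polymerase III promoter transcribes the PPP2R5D spacer. The spacer was inserted between BsmBI sites that were destroyed in cloning, and it is fused to the S. pyogenes sgRNA scaffold, which the table annotates as a tracrRNA fragment. A separate EF-1α core promoter expresses puromycin N-acetyltransferase, with WPRE enhancing transcript expression, so transduced cells can be selected with puromycin. The plasmid belongs to a guide series used for a large-scale analysis of Cas9-mediated knockouts of cell-cycle genes in human cell lines.
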