Addgene plasmid #90854: PPP2R5D B12.5 gRNA
Purpose: 3rd generation lentiviral gRNA plasmid targeting human PPP2R5D
Depositing lab: Iain Cheeseman. Depositing organization: Whitehead Institute for Biomedical Research. Publication: Large-Scale Analysis of CRISPR/Cas9 Cell-Cycle Knockouts Reveals the Diversity of p53-Dependent Responses to Cell-Cycle Defects. McKinley KL, Cheeseman IM. Dev Cell. 2017 Feb 27;40(4):405-420.e2. doi: 10.1016/j.devcel.2017.01.012. Epub 2017 Feb 16. PubMed 28216383.
Backbone
  Vector backbone: pLenti-sgRNA
  Backbone manufacturer: Eric Lander & David Sabatini labs (Addgene plasmid #71409)
  Backbone size w/o insert (bp): 9151
  Vector type: Lentiviral, CRISPR
  Selectable markers: Puromycin
Growth in bacteria
  Bacterial resistance: Ampicillin, 100 μg/mL
  Growth temperature: 37°C
  Growth strain: NEB Stable
  Copy number: Unknown
Gene/Insert
  Gene/Insert name: PPP2R5D (Guide Designation B12.5) (alt name: pKMKO series)
  gRNA/shRNA sequence: CACCGCTGTGCATTTGGCAACCTT
  Species: H. sapiens (human)
  Promoter: U6
  Cloning method: Restriction Enzyme; 5′ cloning site BsmBI (destroyed during cloning); 3′ cloning site BsmBI (destroyed during cloning)
  Sequencing primers: 5′ hU6-F (5'-GAGGGCCTATTTCCCATGATT-3'); 3′ EF1a-R (5'-CACGGCGACTACTGCACTTA-3')
Terms and licenses: Academic/Nonprofit Terms; Industry Terms: Not Available to Industry
Depositor comments: Please note that gRNA target sequence listed is not strictly the 20nt spacer sequence, but also contains the 5' BsmBI overhang. For more information about knockout human cell lines generated using this plasmid, please see http://cellcycleknockouts.wi.mit.edu/ .
How to cite: PPP2R5D B12.5 gRNA was a gift from Iain Cheeseman (Addgene plasmid # 90854 ; http://n2t.net/addgene:90854 ; RRID:Addgene_90854)
